>Addgene plasmid #148744 | pnEA-NpM-DmeIF4G_578-634-GB1_AG | depositor full sequence | sequence record 291192 | Full Sequence
TTCTTGAAGACGAAAGGGCCTCGTGATACGCCTATTTTTATAGGTTAATGTCATGATAATAATGGTTTCT
TAGACGTCAGGTGGCACTTTTCGGGGAAATGTGCGCGGAACCCCTATTTGTTTATTTTTCTAAATACATT
CAAATATGTATCCGCTCATGAGACAATAACCCTGATAAATGCTTCAATAATATTGAAAAAGGAAGAGTAT
GAGTATTCAACATTTCCGTGTCGCCCTTATTCCCTTTTTTGCGGCATTTTGCCTTCCTGTTTTTGCTCAC
CCAGAAACGCTGGTGAAAGTAAAAGATGCTGAAGATCAGTTGGGTGCACGAGTGGGTTACATCGAACTGG
ATCTCAACAGCGGTAAGATCCTTGAGAGTTTTCGCCCCGAAGAACGTTTTCCAATGATGAGCACTTTTAA
AGTTCTGCTATGTGGCGCGGTATTATCCCGTGTTGACGCCGGGCAAGAGCAACTCGGTCGCCGCATACAC
TATTCTCAGAATGACTTGGTTGAGTACTCACCAGTCACAGAAAAGCATCTTACGGATGGCATGACAGTAA
GAGAATTATGCAGTGCTGCCATAACCATGAGTGATAACACTGCGGCCAACTTACTTCTGACAACGATCGG
AGGACCGAAGGAGCTAACCGCTTTTTTGCACAACATGGGGGATCATGTAACTCGCCTTGATCGTTGGGAA
CCGGAGCTGAATGAAGCCATACCAAACGACGAGCGTGACACCACGATGCCTGCAGCAATGGCAACAACGT
TGCGCAAACTATTAACTGGCGAACTACTTACTCTAGCTTCCCGGCAACAATTAATAGACTGGATGGAGGC
GGATAAAGTTGCAGGACCACTTCTGCGCTCGGCCCTTCCGGCTGGCTGGTTTATTGCTGATAAATCTGGA
GCCGGTGAGCGTGGGTCTCGCGGTATCATTGCAGCACTGGGGCCAGATGGTAAGCCCTCCCGTATCGTAG
TTATCTACACGACGGGGAGTCAGGCAACTATGGATGAACGAAATAGACAGATCGCTGAGATAGGTGCCTC
ACTGATTAAGCATTGGTAACTGTCAGACCAAGTTTACTCATATATACTTTAGATTGATTTAAAACTTCAT
TTTTAATTTAAAAGGATCTAGGTGAAGATCCTTTTTGATAATCTCATGACCAAAATCCCTTAACGTGAGT
TTTCGTTCCACTGAGCGTCAGACCCCGTAGAAAAGATCAAAGGATCTTCTTGAGATCCTTTTTTTCTGCG
CGTAATCTGCTGCTTGCAAACAAAAAAACCACCGCTACCAGCGGTGGTTTGTTTGCCGGATCAAGAGCTA
CCAACTCTTTTTCCGAAGGTAACTGGCTTCAGCAGAGCGCAGATACCAAATACTGTCCTTCTAGTGTAGC
CGTAGTTAGGCCACCACTTCAAGAACTCTGTAGCACCGCCTACATACCTCGCTCTGCTAATCCTGTTACC
AGTGGCTGCTGCCAGTGGCGATAAGTCGTGTCTTACCGGGTTGGACTCAAGACGATAGTTACCGGATAAG
GCGCAGCGGTCGGGCTGAACGGGGGGTTCGTGCACACAGCCCAGCTTGGAGCGAACGACCTACACCGAAC
TGAGATACCTACAGCGTGAGCTATGAGAAAGCGCCACGCTTCCCGAAGGGAGAAAGGCGGACAGGTATCC
GGTAAGCGGCAGGGTCGGAACAGGAGAGCGCACGAGGGAGCTTCCAGGGGGAAACGCCTGGTATCTTTAT
AGTCCTGTCGGGTTTCGCCACCTCTGACTTGAGCGTCGATTTTTGTGATGCTCGTCAGGGGGGCGGAGCC
TATGGAAAAACGCCAGCAACGCGGCCTTTTTACGGTTCCTGGCCTTTTGCTGGCCTTTTGCTCACATGTT
CTTTCCTGCGTTATCCCCTGATTCTGTGGATAACCGTATTACCGCCTTTGAGTGAGCTGATACCGCTCGC
CGCAGCCGAACGACCGAGCGCAGCGAGTCAGTGAGCGAGGAAGCGGAAGAGCGCCTGATGCGGTATTTTC
TCCTTACGCATCTGTGCGGTATTTCACACCGCATATATGGTGCACTCTCAGTACAATCTGCTCTGATGCC
GCATAGTTAAGCCAGTATACACTCCGCTATCGCTACGTGACTGGGTCATGGCTGCGCCCCGACACCCGCC
AACACCCGCTGACGCGCCCTGACGGGCTTGTCTGCTCCCGGCATCCGCTTACAGACAAGCTGTGACCGTC
TCCGGGAGCTGCATGTGTCAGAGGTTTTCACCGTCATCACCGAAACGCGCGAGGCAGCTGCGGTAAAGCT
CATCAGCGTGGTCGTGAAGCGATTCACAGATGTCTGCCTGTTCATCCGCGTCCAGCTCGTTGAGTTTCTC
CAGAAGCGTTAATGTCTGGCTTCTGATAAAGCGGGCCATGTTAAGGGCGGTTTTTTCCTGTTTGGTCACT
GATGCCTCCGTGTAAGGGGGATTTCTGTTCATGGGGGTAATGATACCGATGAAACGAGAGAGGATGCTCA
CGATACGGGTTACTGATGATGAACATGCCCGGTTACTGGAACGTTGTGAGGGTAAACAACTGGCGGTATG
GATGCGGCGGGACCAGAGAAAAATCACTCAGGGTCAATGCCAGCGCTTCGTTAATACAGATGTAGGTGTT
CCACAGGGTAGCCAGCAGCATCCTGCGATGCAGATCCGGAACATAATGGTGCAGGGCGCTGACTTCCGCG
TTTCCAGACTTTACGAAACACGGAAACCGAAGACCATTCATGTTGTTGCTCAGGTCGCAGACGTTTTGCA
GCAGCAGTCGCTTCACGTTCGCTCGCGTATCGGTGATTCATTCTGCTAACCAGTAAGGCAACCCCGCCAG
CCTAGCCGGGTCCTCAACGACAGGAGCACGATCATGCGCACCCGTGGCCAGGACCCAACGCTGCCCGAGA
TGCGCCGCGTGCGGCTGCTGGAGATGGCGGACGCGATGGATATGTTCTGCCAAGGGTTGGTTTGCGCATT
CACAGTTCTCCGCAAGAATTGATTGGCTCCAATTCTTGGAGTGGTGAATCCGTTAGCGAGGTGCCGCCGG
CTTCCATTCAGGTCGAGGTGGCCCGGCTCCATGCACCGCGACGCAACGCGGGGAGGCAGACAAGGTATAG
GGCGGCGCCTACAATCCATGCCAACCCGTTCCATGTGCTCGCCGAGGCGGCATAAATCGCCGTGACGATC
AGCGGTCCAGTGATCGAAGTTAGGCTGGTAAGAGCCGCGAGCGATCCTTGAAGCTGTCCCTGATGGTCGT
CATCTACCTGCCTGGACAGCATGGCCTGCAACGCGGGCATCCCGATGCCGCCGGAAGCGAGAAGAATCAT
AATGGGGAAGGCCATCCAGCCTCGCGTCGCGAACGCCAGCAAGACGTAGCCCAGCGCGTCGGCCGCCATG
CCGGCGATAATGGCCTGCTTCTCGCCGAAACGTTTGGTGGCGGGACCAGTGACGAAGGCTTGAGCGAGGG
CGTGCAAGATTCCGAATACCGCAAGCGACAGGCCGATCATCGTCGCGCTCCAGCGAAAGCGGTCCTCGCC
GAAAATGACCCAGAGCGCTGCCGGCACCTGTCCTACGAGTTGCATGATAAAGAAGACAGTCATAAGTGCG
GCGACGATAGTCATGCCCCGCGCCCACCGGAAGGAGCTGACTGGGTTGAAGGCTCTCAAGGGCATCGGTC
GAGATCCCGGTGCCTAATGAGTGAGCTAACTTACATTAATTGCGTTGCGCTCACTGCCCGCTTTCCAGTC
GGGAAACCTGTCGTGCCAGCTGCATTAATGAATCGGCCAACGCGCGGGGAGAGGCGGTTTGCGTATTGGG
CGCCAGGGTGGTTTTTCTTTTCACCAGTGAGACGGGCAACAGCTGATTGCCCTTCACCGCCTGGCCCTGA
GAGAGTTGCAGCAAGCGGTCCACGCTGGTTTGCCCCAGCAGGCGAAAATCCTGTTTGATGGTGGTTAACG
GCGGGATATAACATGAGCTGTCTTCGGTATCGTCGTATCCCACTACCGAGATATCCGCACCAACGCGCAG
CCCGGACTCGGTAATGGCGCGCATTGCGCCCAGCGCCATCTGATCGTTGGCAACCAGCATCGCAGTGGGA
ACGATGCCCTCATTCAGCATTTGCATGGTTTGTTGAAAACCGGACATGGCACTCCAGTCGCCTTCCCGTT
CCGCTATCGGCTGAATTTGATTGCGAGTGAGATATTTATGCCAGCCAGCCAGACGCAGACGCGCCGAGAC
AGAACTTAATGGGCCCGCTAACAGCGCGATTTGCTGGTGACCCAATGCGACCAGATGCTCCACGCCCAGT
CGCGTACCGTCTTCATGGGAGAAAATAATACTGTTGATGGGTGTCTGGTCAGAGACATCAAGAAATAACG
CCGGAACATTAGTGCAGGCAGCTTCCACAGCAATGGCATCCTGGTCATCCAGCGGATAGTTAATGATCAG
CCCACTGACGCGTTGCGCGAGAAGATTGTGCACCGCCGCTTTACAGGCTTCGACGCCGCTTCGTTCTACC
ATCGACACCACCACGCTGGCACCCAGTTGATCGGCGCGAGATTTAATCGCCGCGACAATTTGCGACGGCG
CGTGCAGGGCCAGACTGGAGGTGGCAACGCCAATCAGCAACGACTGTTTGCCCGCCAGTTGTTGTGCCAC
GCGGTTGGGAATGTAATTCAGCTCCGCCATCGCCGCTTCCACTTTTTCCCGCGTTTTCGCAGAAACGTGG
CTGGCCTGGTTCACCACGCGGGAAACGGTCTGATAAGAGACACCGGCATACTCTGCGACATCGTATAACG
TTACTGGTTTCACATTCACCACCCTGAATTGACTCTCTTCCGGGCGCTATCATGCCATACCGCGAAAGGT
TTTGCGCCATTCGATGGTGTCCGGGATCTCGACGCTCTCCCTTATGCGACTCCTGCATTAGGAAGCAGCC
CAGTAGTAGGTTGAGGCCGTTGAGCACCGCCGCCGCAAGGAATGGTGCATGCAAGGAGATGGCGCCCAAC
AGTCCCCCGGCCACGGGGCCTGCCACCATACCCACGCCGAAACAAGCGCTCATGAGCCCGAAGTGGCGAG
CCCGATCTTCCCCATCGGTGATGTCGGCGATATAGGCGCCAGCAACCGCACCTGTGGCGCCGGTGATGCC
GGCCACGATGCGTCCGGCGTAGAGGATCGAGATCTCGATCCCGCGAAATTAATACGACTCACTATAGGGG
AATTGTGAGCGGATAACAATTCCCCACTAGTAATAATTTTGTTTAACTTTAAGAAGGAGATATACCATGG
AAACTGAAGAAGGTAAACTGGTAATCTGGATTAACGGCGATAAAGGCTATAACGGTCTCGCTGAAGTCGG
TAAGAAATTCGAGAAAGATACCGGAATTAAAGTCACCGTTGAGCATCCGGATAAACTGGAAGAGAAATTC
CCACAGGTTGCGGCAACTGGCGATGGCCCTGACATTATCTTCTGGGCACACGACCGCTTTGGTGGCTACG
CTCAATCTGGCCTGTTGGCTGAAATCACCCCGGACAAAGCGTTCCAGGACAAGCTGTATCCGTTTACCTG
GGATGCCGTACGTTACAACGGCAAGCTGATTGCTTACCCGATCGCTGTTGAAGCGTTATCGCTGATTTAT
AACAAAGACCTGCTGCCGAACCCGCCAAAAACCTGGGAAGAGATCCCGGCGCTGGATAAAGAACTGAAAG
CGAAAGGTAAGAGCGCCCTGATGTTCAACCTGCAAGAACCGTACTTCACCTGGCCGCTGATTGCTGCTGA
CGGGGGTTATGCGTTCAAGTATGAAAACGGCAAGTACGACATTAAAGACGTGGGCGTGGATAACGCTGGC
GCGAAAGCGGGTCTGACCTTCCTGGTTGACCTGATTAAAAACAAACACATGAATGCAGACACCGATTACT
CCATCGCAGAAGCTGCCTTTAATAAAGGCGAAACAGCGATGACCATCAACGGCCCGTGGGCATGGTCCAA
CATCGACACCAGCAAAGTGAATTATGGTGTAACGGTACTGCCGACCTTCAAGGGTCAACCATCCAAACCG
TTCGTTGGCGTGCTGAGCGCAGGTATTAACGCCGCCAGTCCGAACAAAGAGCTGGCAAAAGAGTTCCTCG
AAAACTATCTGCTGACTGATGAAGGTCTGGAAGCGGTTAATAAAGACAAACCGCTGGGTGCCGTAGCGCT
GAAGTCTTACGAGGAAGAGTTGGCGAAAGATCCACGTATTGCCGCCACGATGGAAAACGCCCAGAAAGGT
GAAATCATGCCGAACATCCCGCAGATGTCCGCTTTCTGGTATGCCGTGCGTACTGCGGTGATCAACGCCG
CCAGCGGTCGTCAGACTGTCGATGAAGCCCTTAAAGACGCGCAGACTGGTACCGGCAGCGGCCTGGAAGT
TCTGTTCCAGGGGCCCCATATGCTCGAGCCAGAGACTACCCTTAACGATAAACAGGACTCTACTGACCTA
AAAGTGAAAGTGTCTGCGAAAATTTCATCTATCATAAACTATAATGAGGGTCAATGGTCACCAAACAATC
CAAGCGGAAAAAAACAATACGACCGAGAACAGTTATTACAGTTACGCGAGGTTAAGGCCGGATCCGCTAG
CGGCATGCAGTACAAACTTATCCTGAACGGTAAAACCCTGAAAGGTGAAACCACCACCGAAGCTGTTGAC
GCTGCTACCGCGGAAAAAGTTTTCAAACAGTACGCTAACGACAACGGTGTTGACGGTGAATGGACCTACG
ACGACGCTACCAAAACCTACACCGTAACGGAATGAGTTGGCTGCTGCCACCCGCTGAGCAATAACTAGCA
TAACCCCTTGGGGCCTCTAAACGGGTCTTGAGGGGTTTTTTGCTGAAAGGAGGAACTATATCCGGATATC
CCGCAAGAGGCCCGGCAGTACCGGCATAACCAAGCCTATGCCTACAGCATCCAGGGTGACGGTGCCGAGG
ATGACGATGAGCGCATTGTTAGATTTCATACACGGTGCCTGACTGCGTTAGCAATTTAACTGTGATAAAC
TACCGCATTAAAGCTTATCGATGATAAGCTGTCAAACATGAGAA
Features (pLannotate 1.2.2; 20 found; start..end, strand, type, name):
    104..208     +  promoter       AmpR promoter: bla
    209..1069    +  CDS            AmpR: β-lactamase; bla; confers resistance to ampicillin, carbenicillin, and related antibiotics
   1240..1828    +  rep_origin     ori: high-copy-number ColE1/pMB1/pBR322/pUC origin of replication
   2014..2156    -  misc_feature   bom: basis of mobility region from pBR322
   2258..2449    -  CDS            rop: Rop protein, which maintains plasmids at low copy number; rop
   2466..2846    +  CDS            YPB1_ECOLX: Protein predicted: Swiss-Prot protein existence level 4. From Escherichia coli.
   3088..3712    -  CDS            TcR (fragment): tetracycline efflux protein; tet; confers resistance to tetracycline
   3727..3748    -  protein_bind   CAP binding site: CAP binding activates transcription in the presence of cAMP. E. coli catabolite activator protein
   3761..4843    -  CDS            lacI: lac repressor; lacI; The lac repressor binds to the lac operator to inhibit transcription in E. coli. This inhibition can be relieved by adding lactose or isopropyl-β-D-thiogalactopyranoside (IPTG).
   4844..4921    -  promoter       lacI promoter: lacI
   4929..5208    -  CDS            TcR (fragment): tetracycline efflux protein; tet; confers resistance to tetracycline
   5230..5248    +  promoter       T7 promoter: promoter for bacteriophage T7 RNA polymerase
   5249..5273    +  protein_bind   lac operator: The lac repressor binds to the lac operator to inhibit transcription in E. coli. This inhibition can be relieved by adding lactose or isopropyl-β-D-thiogalactopyranoside (IPTG). lac repressor encoded by lacI
   5288..5310    +  RBS            RBS: efficient ribosome binding site from bacteriophage T7 gene 10 (Olins and Rangwala, 1989)
   5321..6417    +  CDS            MBP (fragment): maltose binding protein from E. coli; malE (mutated); This version of the gene does not encode a signal sequence, so MBP will remain in the cytosol.
   6661..6818    +  CDS            GB1 (fragment): B1 domain of Streptococcal protein G effective as a solubilizing fusion partner (Cheng and Patel, 2004)
   6823..6841    +  CDS            SET1 (fragment): solubility-enhancement tag derived from T7 phage gene 10B
   6855..6902    +  terminator     T7 terminator: transcription terminator for bacteriophage T7 RNA polymerase
   6925..7029    -  CDS            TcR (fragment): tetracycline efflux protein; tet; confers resistance to tetracycline
   7077..7105    -  promoter       tet promoter: E. coli promoter for tetracycline efflux protein gene
