[The description below was written by a language model from this plasmid's Addgene catalogue record and pLannotate feature annotations shown in this document.]
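Description:
pnEA-NpM-DmeIF4G_578-634-GB1_AG is a bacterial expression plasmid of about 7.1 kb for producing a short fragment of Drosophila melanogaster eIF4G (residues 578–634, derived from the eIF4G1/CG10811 transcript) in E. coli. The catalogue lists the backbone as unknown, but the annotated features show a pET-like, pBR322-derived architecture: a ColE1/pMB1-type origin together with the bom region and the rop gene, which keeps copy number low, consistent with the "low copy" entry. Selection is by ampicillin through the bla gene and its own promoter. Several tetracycline-resistance fragments and a tet promoter are detected, but these are interrupted remnants of the parental vector rather than a functional marker.

The expression cassette is driven by a T7 promoter followed by a lac operator and the phage T7 gene 10 ribosome binding site, with a plasmid-borne lacI gene supplying repressor, so transcription depends on T7 RNA polymerase in the host and is inducible with IPTG. The open reading frame begins with a cytosolic maltose-binding protein lacking its signal sequence. It continues through an unannotated stretch of roughly 240 nt that is the right size and position to hold the eIF4G fragment plus linker sequence, although the feature table does not label it. It ends with the GB1 domain of streptococcal protein G, a solubility-enhancing partner, ahead of a T7 terminator. A very short match to the SET1 tag after GB1 may be incidental. Any protease cleavage sites between the fusion partners are not recorded. Flanking a small peptide with MBP and GB1 is a common way to stabilise and solubilise it, and the associated publication concerns structures of eIF4E–eIF4G complexes, suggesting use in structural and binding studies.
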