Addgene plasmid #148744: pnEA-NpM-DmeIF4G_578-634-GB1_AG
Purpose: Bacterial Expression of DmeIF4G_578-634
Depositing lab: Elisa Izaurralde. Depositing organization: Max Planck Institute for Developmental Biology. Publication: The Structures of eIF4E-eIF4G Complexes Reveal an Extended Interface to Regulate Translation Initiation. Gruner S, Peter D, Weber R, Wohlbold L, Chung MY, Weichenrieder O, Valkov E, Igreja C, Izaurralde E. Mol Cell. 2016 Nov 3;64(3):467-479. doi: 10.1016/j.molcel.2016.09.020. Epub 2016 Oct 20. PubMed 27773676.
Backbone
  Vector backbone: Unknown
  Vector type: Bacterial Expression
Growth in bacteria
  Bacterial resistance: Ampicillin, 100 μg/mL
  Growth temperature: 37°C
  Growth strain: DH5alpha
  Copy number: Low Copy
Gene/Insert
  Gene/Insert name: DmeIF4G_578-634
  Species: D. melanogaster (fly)
  Entrez Gene: eIF4G1 (a.k.a. Dmel_CG10811, CG10811, Dmel\CG10811, EIF4G, EIF4G1, Eif4G, deIF4G, eIF-4G, eIF4G, eIF4g, eiF-4G, p200)
  Cloning method: Unknown
Terms and licenses: Academic/Nonprofit Terms; Industry Terms: Not Available to Industry
Depositor comments: ORF extracted from NCBI: NM_079901.3. Plasmids from this collection were made available to the research community and donated after the lab closed. Please note that the sequence provided by the depositing laboratory may be theoretical/predicted or based on Sanger sequencing results. There may be discrepancies between sequencing results obtained by Addgene and the depositor sequence. If an Addgene verified sequence is not available, please contact before placing your order to request that our lab fully sequence the plasmid.
How to cite: pnEA-NpM-DmeIF4G_578-634-GB1_AG was a gift from Elisa Izaurralde (Addgene plasmid # 148744 ; http://n2t.net/addgene:148744 ; RRID:Addgene_148744)
